>Addgene plasmid #148569 | pT7-EGFP-C1-HsGIGYF1_AE | addgene full sequence | sequence record 406607 | Addgene NGS Result
TAGTTATTAATAGTAATCAATTACGGGGTCATTAGTTCATAGCCCATATATGGAGTTCCGCGTTACATAA
CTTACGGTAAATGGCCCGCCTGGCTGACCGCCCAACGACCCCCGCCCATTGACGTCAATAATGACGTATG
TTCCCATAGTAACGCCAATAGGGACTTTCCATTGACGTCAATGGGTGGAGTATTTACGGTAAACTGCCCA
CTTGGCAGTACATCAAGTGTATCATATGCCAAGTACGCCCCCTATTGACGTCAATGACGGTAAATGGCCC
GCCTGGCATTATGCCCAGTACATGACCTTATGGGACTTTCCTACTTGGCAGTACATCTACGTATTAGTCA
TCGCTATTACCATGGTGATGCGGTTTTGGCAGTACATCAATGGGCGTGGATAGCGGTTTGACTCACGGGG
ATTTCCAAGTCTCCACCCCATTGACGTCAATGGGAGTTTGTTTTGGCACCAAAATCAACGGGACTTTCCA
AAATGTCGTAACAACTCCGCCCCATTGACGCAAATGGGCGGTAGGCGTGTACGGTGGGAGGTCTATATAA
GCAGAGCTCTCTGGCTAACTAGAGAACCCACTGCTTACTGGCTTATCGAAATTAATACGACTCACTATAG
GGAGACCCAAGCTCTAGCGCTACCGGTCGCCACCATGGTGAGCAAGGGCGAGGAGCTGTTCACCGGGGTG
GTGCCCATCCTGGTCGAGCTGGACGGCGACGTAAACGGCCACAAGTTCAGCGTGTCCGGCGAGGGCGAGG
GCGATGCCACCTACGGCAAGCTGACCCTGAAGTTCATCTGCACCACCGGCAAGCTGCCCGTGCCCTGGCC
CACCCTCGTGACCACCCTGACCTACGGCGTGCAGTGCTTCAGCCGCTACCCCGACCACATGAAGCAGCAC
GACTTCTTCAAGTCCGCCATGCCCGAAGGCTACGTCCAGGAGCGCACCATCTTCTTCAAGGACGACGGCA
ACTACAAGACCCGCGCCGAGGTGAAGTTCGAGGGCGACACCCTGGTGAACCGCATCGAGCTGAAGGGCAT
CGACTTCAAGGAGGACGGCAACATCCTGGGGCACAAGCTGGAGTACAACTACAACAGCCACAACGTCTAT
ATCATGGCCGACAAGCAGAAGAACGGCATCAAGGTGAACTTCAAGATCCGCCACAACATCGAGGACGGCA
GCGTGCAGCTCGCCGACCACTACCAGCAGAACACCCCCATCGGCGACGGCCCCGTGCTGCTGCCCGACAA
CCACTACCTGAGCACCCAGTCCGCCCTGAGCAAAGACCCCAACGAGAAGCGCGATCACATGGTCCTGCTG
GAGTTCGTGACCGCCGCCGGGATCACTCTCGGCATGGACGAGCTGTACAAGTCCGGACTCAGATCTCGAG
CTATGGCAGCAGAGACACTCAACTTTGGGCCTGAGTGGCTCAGGGCCCTGTCCGGGGGCGGCAGCGTGGC
CTCCCCACCCCCGTCCCCTGCCATGCCCAAATACAAGCTGGCTGACTACCGTTATGGGCGAGAGGAAATG
CTGGCTCTCTACGTCAAGGAGAACAAGGTCCCGGAAGAGCTGCAGGACAAGGAGTTCGCCGCGGTGCTGC
AGGACGAGCCACTGCAGCCCCTGGCTCTGGAGCCGCTGACTGAGGAGGAACAGAGAAACTTCTCCCTGTC
AGTGAACAGCGTGGCTGTGCTGAGGCTGATGGGGAAAGGGGCTGGCCCCCCCCTGGCTGGCACCTCCCGA
GGCAGGGGCAGCACGCGGAGCCGAGGCCGCGGCCGTGGTGACAGCTGCTTTTACCAAAGAAGCATCGAAG
AAGGCGATGGGGCCTTTGGACGAAGCCCCCGGGAAATCCAGCGCAGCCAGAGCTGGGATGACAGAGGCGA
GAGGCGGTTTGAGAAGTCAGCAAGGCGGGATGGAGCACGATGTGGCTTTGAGGAGGGAGGGGCTGGCCCA
AGGAAGGAGCACGCCCGCTCAGACAGCGAGAACTGGCGCTCCCTACGGGAGGAACAGGAGGAGGAGGAGG
AGGGCAGCTGGAGGCTCGGAGCAGGGCCCCGGCGAGACGGCGACCGCTGGCGCTCCGCCAGCCCTGATGG
TGGTCCCCGCTCTGCTGGCTGGCGGGAACATGGGGAACGGCGGCGCAAGTTTGAATTTGATTTGCGAGGG
GATCGAGGAGGGTGTGGTGAAGAGGAGGGGCGGGGAGGGGGAGGCAGCTCTCACCTGCGGCGGTGCCGAG
CGCCTGAAGGCTTTGAGGAGGACAAGGATGGGCTCCCAGAGTGGTGCCTGGACGATGAGGATGAAGAAAT
GGGCACCTTTGATGCCTCTGGGGCCTTCTTGCCTCTCAAGAAGGGCCCCAAGGAGCCCATTCCTGAGGAG
CAGGAGCTGGACTTCCAAGGGTTGGAGGAGGAGGAGGAACCTTCCGAAGGGCTAGAGGAGGAAGGGCCTG
AGGCAGGTGGGAAAGAGCTGACCCCACTGCCTCCTCAGGAGGAGAAGTCCAGCTCCCCATCCCCACTGCC
CACCCTGGGCCCACTCTGGGGGACAAACGGGGATGGGGACGAAACTGCAGAGAAAGAGCCCCCAGCGGCC
GAAGATGATATTCGGGGGATCCAGCTGAGTCCCGGGGTGGGCTCCTCTGCTGGCCCACCCGGAGATCTGG
AGGATGATGAAGGCTTGAAGCACCTGCAGCAGGAGGCGGAGAAGCTGGTGGCCTCCCTGCAGGACAGCTC
CTTGGAGGAGGAGCAGTTCACGGCTGCCATGCAGACCCAGGGCCTGCGCCACTCTGCAGCCGCCACTGCC
CTCCCGCTCAGCCATGGGGCTGCCCGGAAGTGGTTCTACAAGGACCCACAGGGCGAGATCCAAGGCCCCT
TCACGACACAGGAGATGGCAGAGTGGTTCCAGGCCGGCTACTTTTCCATGTCACTGCTGGTGAAGCGGGG
CTGCGATGAGGGCTTCCAGCCGCTGGGCGAGGTGATCAAGATGTGGGGCCGCGTGCCCTTTGCCCCAGGG
CCCTCACCTCCCCCACTGCTGGGAAACATGGACCAGGAGCGGCTGAAGAAGCAACAGGAGCTGGCCGCGG
CGGCCTTGTACCAGCAGCTGCAGCACCAGCAGTTTCTCCAGCTGGTCAGCAGCCGCCAGCTCCCACAGTG
CGCGCTCCGAGAAAAGGCAGCTCTGGGGGACCTGACACCGCCACCACCGCCGCCGCCACAGCAGCAGCAG
CAGCAGCTCACGGCATTCCTGCAGCAGCTCCAGGCGCTCAAACCCCCCAGAGGCGGGGACCAGAACCTGC
TCCCGACGATGAGCCGGTCCTTGTCGGTGCCAGATTCGGGCCGCCTCTGGGACGTACATACCTCAGCCTC
ATCACAGTCAGGTGGTGAGGCCAGTCTTTGGGACATACCAATTAACTCTTCGACTCAGGGTCCAATTCTA
GAACAACTCCAGCTGCAACATAAATTCCAGGAGCGCAGAGAAGTGGAGCTCAGGGCGAAGCGGGAGGAAG
AGGAACGCAAGCGTCGAGAGGAGAAGCGCCGCCAGCAGCAGCAGGAGGAGCAGAAGCGGCGGCAGGAGGA
GGAAGAGCTGTTTCGGCGCAAGCACGTGCGGCAGCAGGAGCTATTGCTGAAGTTGCTACAGCAGCAGCAG
GCGGTCCCTGTGCCCCCCGCACCCAGCTCCCCGCCCCCACTCTGGGCTGGCCTGGCCAAGCAGGGGCTGT
CCATGAAGACGCTCCTGGAGTTGCAGCTGGAGGGCGAGCGGCAGCTGCACAAACAGCCCCCACCTCGGGA
GCCAGCTCGGGCCCAGGCCCCCAACCACCGAGTGCAGCTTGGGGGCCTGGGCACTGCCCCCCTGAACCAG
TGGGTGTCTGAGGCTGGGCCACTGTGGGGCGGGCCAGACAAGAGTGGGGGCGGCAGCAGCGGCCTGGGGC
TCTGGGAGGACACCCCCAAGAGCGGCGGGAGCCTGGTCCGTGGCCTCGGCCTGAAGAACAGCCGGAGCAG
CCCATCTCTCAGTGACTCATACAGCCACCTATCGGGTCGGCCCATTCGCAAAAAGACGGAGGAAGAAGAG
AAGCTGCTGAAGCTGCTGCAGGGCATTCCCAGGCCCCAGGACGGCTTCACCCAGTGGTGCGAGCAGATGC
TGCACACGCTGAGCGCCACGGGCAGCCTGGACGTGCCCATGGCTGTAGCGATCCTCAAGGAGGTGGAATC
CCCCTATGATGTCCACGATTATATCCGTTCCTGCCTGGGGGACACGCTGGAAGCCAAAGAATTTGCCAAA
CAATTCCTGGAGCGGAGGGCCAAGCAGAAAGCCAGCCAGCAGCGGCAGCAGCAGCAGGAGGCATGGCTGA
GCAGCGCCTCGCTGCAGACGGCCTTCCAGGCCAACCACAGCACCAAACTCGGCCCCGGGGAGGGCAGCAA
GGCCAAGAGGCGGGCACTGATGCTGCACTCAGACCCCAGCATCCTGGGGTACTCCCTGCACGGATCTTCT
GGTGAGATCGAGAGCGTGGATGACTACTGAGAATTCTGCAGTCGACGGTACCGCGGGCCCGGGATCCACC
GGATCTAGATAACTGATCATAATCAGCCATACCACATTTGTAGAGGTTTTACTTGCTTTAAAAAACCTCC
CACACCTCCCCCTGAACCTGAAACATAAAATGAATGCAATTGTTGTTGTTAACTTGTTTATTGCAGCTTA
TAATGGTTACAAATAAAGCAATAGCATCACAAATTTCACAAATAAAGCATTTTTTTCACTGCATTCTAGT
TGTGGTTTGTCCAAACTCATCAATGTATCTTAACGCGTAAATTGTAAGCGTTAATATTTTGTTAAAATTC
GCGTTAAATTTTTGTTAAATCAGCTCATTTTTTAACCAATAGGCCGAAATCGGCAAAATCCCTTATAAAT
CAAAAGAATAGACCGAGATAGGGT
[37 nt withheld, positions 4925-4961]
AAAGAACGTGGACTCCAACGTCAAAGG
[49 nt withheld, positions 4989-5037]
T
[91 nt withheld, positions 5039-5129]
G
[124 nt withheld, positions 5131-5254]
CAGGTGGCACTTTTCGGGGAAATGTGCGCGGAACCCCTATTTGTTTATTTTTCTAAATACATTCAAATAT
GTATCCGCTCATGAGACAATAACCCTGATAAATGCTTCAATAATATTGAAAAAGGAAGAGTCCTGAGGCG
GAAAGAACCAGCTGTGGAATGTGTGTCAGTTAGGGTGTGGAAAGTCCCCAGGCTCCCCAGCAGGCAGAAG
TATGCAAAGCATGCATCTCAATTAGTCAGCAACCAGGTGTGGAAAGTCCCCAGGCTCCCCAGCAGGCAGA
AGTATGCAAAGCATGCATCTCAATTAGTCAGCAACCATAGTCCCGCCCCTAACTCCGCCCATCCCGCCCC
TAACTCCGCCCAGTTCCGCCCATTCTCCGCCCCATGGCTGACTAATTTTTTTTATTTATGCAGAGGCCGA
GGCCGCCTCGGCCTCTGAGCTATTCCAGAAGTAGTGAGGAGGCTTTTTTGGAGGCCTAGGCTTTTGCAAA
GATCGATCAAGAGACAGGATGAGGATCGTTTCGCATGATTGAACAAGATGGATTGCACGCAGGTTCTCCG
GCCGCTTGGGTGGAGAGGCTATTCGGCTATGACTGGGCACAACAGACAATCGGCTGCTCTGATGCCGCCG
TGTTCCGGCTGTCAGCGCAGGGGCGCCCGGTTCTTTTTGTCAAGACCGACCTGTCCGGTGCCCTGAATGA
ACTGCAAGACGAGGCAGCGCGGCTATCGTGGCTGGCCACGACGGGCGTTCCTTGCGCAGCTGTGCTCGAC
GTTGTCACTGAAGCGGGAAGGGACTGGCTGCTATTGGGCGAAGTGCCGGGGCAGGATCTCCTGTCATCTC
ACCTTGCTCCTGCCGAGAAAGTATCCATCATGGCTGATGCAATGCGGCGGCTGCATACGCTTGATCCGGC
TACCTGCCCATTCGACCACCAAGCGAAACATCGCATCGAGCGAGCACGTACTCGGATGGAAGCCGGTCTT
GTCGATCAGGATGATCTGGACGAAGAGCATCAGGGGCTCGCGCCAGCCGAACTGTTCGCCAGGCTCAAGG
CGAGCATGCCCGACGGCGAGGATCTCGTCGTGACCCATGGCGATGCCTGCTTGCCGAATATCATGGTGGA
AAATGGCCGCTTTTCTGGATTCATCGACTGTGGCCGGCTGGGTGTGGCGGACCGCTATCAGGACATAGCG
TTGGCTACCCGTGATATTGCTGAAGAGCTTGGCGGCGAATGGGCTGACCGCTTCCTCGTGCTTTACGGTA
TCGCCGCTCCCGATTCGCAGCGCATCGCCTTCTATCGCCTTCTTGACGAGTTCTTCTGAGCGGGACTCTG
GGGTTCGAAATGACCGACCAAGCGACGCCCAACCTGCCATCACGAGATTTCGATTCCACCGCCGCCTTCT
ATGAAAGGTTGGGCTTCGGAATCGTTTTCCGGGACGCCGGCTGGATGATCCTCCAGCGCGGGGATCTCAT
GCTGGAGTTCTTCGCCCACCCTAGGGGGAGGCTAACTGAAACACGGAAGGAGACAATACCGGAAGGAACC
CGCGCTATGACGGCAATAAAAAGACAGAATAAAACGCACGGTGTTGGGTCGTTTGTTCATAAACGCGGGG
TTCGGTCCCAGGGCTGGCACTCTGTCGATACCCCACCGAGACCCCATTGGGGCCAATACGCCCGCGTTTC
TTCCTTTTCCCCACCCCACCCCCCAAGTTCGGGTGAAGGCCCAGGGCTCGCAGCCAACGTCGGGGCGGCA
GGCCCTGCCATAGCCTCAGGTTACTCATATATACTTTAGATTGATTTAAAACTTCATTTTTAATTTAAAA
GGATCTAGGTGAAGATCCTTTTTGATAATCTCATGACCAAAATCCCTTAACGTGAGTTTTCGTTCCACTG
AGCGTCAGACCCCGTAGAAAAGATCAAAGGATCTTCTTGAGATCCTTTTTTTCTGCGCGTAATCTGCTGC
TTGCAAACAAAAAAACCACCGCTACCAGCGGTGGTTTGTTTGCCGGATCAAGAGCTACCAACTCTTTTTC
CGAAGGTAACTGGCTTCAGCAGAGCGCAGATACCAAATACTGTTCTTCTAGTGTAGCCGTAGTTAGGCCA
CCACTTCAAGAACTCTGTAGCACCGCCTACATACCTCGCTCTGCTAATCCTGTTACCAGTGGCTGCTGCC
AGTGGCGATAAGTCGTGTCTTACCGGGTTGGACTCAAGACGATAGTTACCGGATAAGGCGCAGCGGTCGG
GCTGAACGGGGGGTTCGTGCACACAGCCCAGCTTGGAGCGAACGACCTACACCGAACTGAGATACCTACA
GCGTGAGCTATGAGAAAGCGCCACGCTTCCCGAAGGGAGAAAGGCGGACAGGTATCCGGTAAGCGGCAGG
GTCGGAACAGGAGAGCGCACGAGGGAGCTTCCAGGGGGAAACGCCTGGTATCTTTATAGTCCTGTCGGGT
TTCGCCACCTCTGACTTGAGCGTCGATTTTTGTGATGCTCGTCAGGGGGGCGGAGCCTATGGAAAAACGC
CAGCAACGCGGCCTTTTTACGGTTCCTGGCCTTTTGCTGGCCTTTTGCTCACATGTTCTTTCCTGCGTTA
TCCCCTGATTCTGTGGATAACCGTATTACCGCCATGCAT
Features (pLannotate 1.2.2; 18 found; start..end, strand, type, name):
     61..364     +  enhancer       CMV enhancer: human cytomegalovirus immediate early enhancer
    365..568     +  promoter       CMV promoter: human cytomegalovirus (CMV) immediate early promoter
    564..597     +  LTR            5' LTR (truncated) (fragment): truncated 5' long terminal repeat (LTR) from HIV-1
    613..631     +  promoter       T7 promoter: promoter for bacteriophage T7 RNA polymerase
    665..1381    +  CDS            EGFP: EGFP is a basic (constitutively fluorescent) green fluorescent protein published in 1996, derived from Aequorea victoria. It is reported to be a rapidly-maturing weak dimer with moderate acid sensitivity.
   1382..1402    +  misc_feature   MCS (fragment): multiple cloning site
   1403..4507    +  CDS            GIGYF1: GGYF1_HUMAN - Also known as CDS2, PERQ1. Experimental evidence at protein level: Swiss-Prot protein existence level 1. May act cooperatively with GRB10 to regulate tyrosine kinase receptor signaling. May increase IGF1 receptor phosphorylation under IGF1 stimulation as well as phosphorylation of IRS1 and SHC1 (By similarity). From Homo sapiens (Human).
   4511..4547    +  misc_feature   MCS (fragment): multiple cloning site
   4564..4648    +  CDS            large T antigen (fragment): large T antigen from SV40 (simian virus 40)
   4671..4792    +  polyA_signal   SV40 poly(A) signal: SV40 polyadenylation signal
   4826..5254    -  rep_origin     f1 ori (sequence partly withheld): f1 bacteriophage origin of replication; arrow indicates direction of (+) strand synthesis
   5281..5385    +  promoter       AmpR promoter: bla
   5387..5744    +  promoter       SV40 promoter: SV40 enhancer and early promoter
   5779..6573    +  CDS            NeoR/KanR: aminoglycoside phosphotransferase from Tn5; aph(3')-II (or nptII); confers resistance to neomycin, kanamycin, and G418 (Geneticin®)
   6594..6746    +  CDS            ble (fragment): BLE_KLEPN - Experimental evidence at protein level: Swiss-Prot protein existence level 1. Binding protein with a strong affinity to the bleomycin family of antibiotics. Binds to CL990; an antimitotic-antibiotic compound. From Klebsiella pneumoniae.
   6805..6852    +  polyA_signal   HSV TK poly(A) signal: herpes simplex virus thymidine kinase polyadenylation signal (Cole and Stacy, 1985)
   6943..6959    -  polyA_signal   bGH poly(A) signal (fragment): bovine growth hormone polyadenylation signal
   7181..7769    +  rep_origin     ori: high-copy-number ColE1/pMB1/pBR322/pUC origin of replication
