[The description below was written by a language model from this plasmid's Addgene catalogue record and pLannotate feature annotations shown in this document.]
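Description:
pT7-EGFP-C1-HsGIGYF1_AE is a 7,883 nt mammalian expression plasmid that produces human GIGYF1 (also known as GYF1 or PERQ1) fused to the C-terminus of EGFP. The catalogue lists the backbone as unknown, but the name and the feature layout are consistent with an EGFP-C1-type vector carrying an added T7 promoter. It replicates in E. coli at high copy from a ColE1/pUC-type origin and also contains an f1 origin for single-stranded DNA production. Selection relies on one NeoR/KanR (Tn5 aminoglycoside phosphotransferase) gene placed behind tandem bacterial (AmpR/bla) and SV40 early promoters and terminated by the HSV TK poly(A) signal. This arrangement gives kanamycin resistance in bacteria and could allow G418 selection in mammalian cells.

The expression cassette is driven by the human CMV immediate early enhancer and promoter. A T7 promoter lies just upstream of the coding region and could in principle support transcription by T7 RNA polymerase. The EGFP open reading frame is joined through a short multiple cloning site remnant to the GIGYF1 coding sequence of about 3.1 kb, which the depositor says was derived from the NCBI/UniProt reference entries. An SV40 poly(A) signal follows. The small annotated fragments (HIV-1 LTR, SV40 large T antigen, ble, bGH poly(A)) are short matches, most likely vector remnants or incidental hits rather than functional elements. The meaning of the "_AE" suffix is not explained in the record.

The stated purpose is mammalian expression of HsGIGYF1. The associated study examined how GIGYF1/2 proteins bind 4EHP and repress target mRNAs. A GFP-tagged protein of this kind is suited to fluorescence detection and tag-based interaction assays in transfected cells.
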