Addgene plasmid #148569: pT7-EGFP-C1-HsGIGYF1_AE
Purpose: Mammalian Expression of HsGIGYF1
Depositing lab: Elisa Izaurralde. Depositing organization: Max Planck Institute for Developmental Biology. Publication: GIGYF1/2 proteins use auxiliary sequences to selectively bind to 4EHP and repress target mRNA expression. Peter D, Weber R, Sandmeir F, Wohlbold L, Helms S, Bawankar P, Valkov E, Igreja C, Izaurralde E. Genes Dev. 2017 Jun 1;31(11):1147-1161. doi: 10.1101/gad.299420.117. Epub 2017 Jul 11. PubMed 28698298.
Backbone
  Vector backbone: Unknown
  Vector type: Mammalian Expression
Growth in bacteria
  Bacterial resistance: Kanamycin, 50 μg/mL
  Growth temperature: 37°C
  Growth strain: DH5alpha
  Copy number: High Copy
Gene/Insert
  Gene/Insert name: HsGIGYF1
  Species: H. sapiens (human)
  Entrez Gene: GIGYF1 (a.k.a. GYF1, PERQ1)
  Cloning method: Unknown
Terms and licenses: Academic/Nonprofit Terms; Industry Terms: Not Available to Industry
Depositor comments: sequence extracted from NCBI: NM_022574.4 or Uniprot.: O75420 Plasmids from this collection were made available to the research community and donated after the lab closed.
How to cite: pT7-EGFP-C1-HsGIGYF1_AE was a gift from Elisa Izaurralde (Addgene plasmid # 148569 ; http://n2t.net/addgene:148569 ; RRID:Addgene_148569)
